Addgene plasmid #158649: pADsacA
Purpose: Constitutive transcription of sacA crRNA and GFP
Depositing lab: Wenjing Cui. Depositing organization: Jiangnan University.
Backbone
  Vector backbone: pAD123
  Backbone size w/o insert (bp): 5952
  Vector type: Bacterial Expression, CRISPR, Synthetic Biology ; Shuttle vector Bacillus subtilis / E. coli
  Selectable markers: Chloramphenicol
Growth in bacteria
  Bacterial resistance: Ampicillin, 100 μg/mL
  Growth temperature: 37°C
  Growth strain: DH5alpha
  Growth instructions: Select for growth in Bacillus subtilis using Chloramphenicol.
  Copy number: High Copy
Gene/Insert
  Gene/Insert name: sacA crRNA (alt name: homologous arm of sacA)
  gRNA/shRNA sequence: AATTTCTACTGTTGTAGATTCGGCCGCCTCGATTATAACAAG
  Species: Francisella tularensis subsp. novicida
  Insert size (bp): 1409
  Promoter: Pveg
  Cloning method: Unknown
  Sequencing primers: 5′ gggttattgtctcatgagcgg
Terms and licenses: Academic/Nonprofit Terms; Industry Terms: Not Available to Industry
Depositor comments: Please note: Plasmid contains an E295G mutation in rep60. This mutation is not expected to affect plasmid function.
How to cite: pADsacA was a gift from Wenjing Cui (Addgene plasmid # 158649 ; http://n2t.net/addgene:158649 ; RRID:Addgene_158649)
