[The description below was written by a language model from this plasmid's Addgene catalogue record and pLannotate feature annotations shown in this document.]
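Description:
pADsacA is a Bacillus subtilis / E. coli shuttle plasmid built on the pAD123 backbone and used for bacterial expression in CRISPR and synthetic-biology work. In E. coli it replicates at high copy from a ColE1/pUC-type origin, with a neighbouring pBR322 bom region and a residual rop fragment, and it is selected with ampicillin through the bla gene and its own promoter. Maintenance in B. subtilis relies on a Gram-positive rep gene, with an adjacent cop fragment, and selection there uses chloramphenicol through a Staphylococcus aureus-type cat gene. The depositor notes an E295G substitution in the replication protein (rep60) that is not expected to affect plasmid function.

The stated purpose is constitutive transcription of a sacA-targeting crRNA together with GFP, with Pveg recorded as the promoter. The crRNA is attributed to Francisella tularensis subsp. novicida, which suggests a Cas12a (Cpf1)-type guide, although the record does not name the nuclease and no nuclease gene is annotated on this plasmid. The feature table identifies a GFPmut3 coding sequence, a rapidly maturing green reporter, flanked by pUC-type multiple cloning site remnants. It also shows an rrnB T1 terminator and short fragments of a cat promoter, CmR and ermC'. A roughly 1.2 kb fragment of the B. subtilis sacA gene is present as well, consistent with the insert's alternative name, "homologous arm of sacA"; it presumably serves as a repair or integration template at the sacA locus. Neither Pveg nor the crRNA itself was picked up by the automated annotation, so their exact positions and their arrangement relative to GFP cannot be read from the table.
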