Features (pLannotate 1.2.2; 16 found; start..end, strand, type, name):
      1..33      +  misc_feature   MCS (fragment): pUC18/19 multiple cloning site
     54..767     +  CDS            GFPmut3: GFPmut3 is a basic (constitutively fluorescent) green fluorescent protein published in 1996, derived from Aequorea victoria. It is reported to be a very rapidly-maturing weak dimer.
    778..798     +  misc_feature   MCS (fragment): pUC18/19 multiple cloning site
    826..854     +  promoter       cat promoter (fragment): promoter of the E. coli cat gene encoding chloramphenicol acetyltransferase
    855..968     +  CDS            CmR (fragment): chloramphenicol acetyltransferase; cat; confers resistance to chloramphenicol
    951..1103    +  CDS            ermC' (fragment): ERM_BACIU - Experimental evidence at protein level: Swiss-Prot protein existence level 1. This protein produces a dimethylation of the adenine residue at position 2085 in 23S rRNA, resulting in reduced affinity between ribosomes and macrolide-lincosamide-streptogramin B antibiotics. From Bacillus subtilis.
   1237..2433    -  CDS            sacA (fragment): SCRB_BACSU - Protein inferred from homology: Swiss-Prot protein existence level 3. From Bacillus subtilis (strain 168).
   2505..3521    -  CDS            rep: REP_BACAM - Protein inferred from homology: Swiss-Prot protein existence level 3. From Bacillus amyloliquefaciens (Bacillus velezensis).
   3682..3765    +  CDS            cop (fragment): COP1_STAAU - Protein predicted: Swiss-Prot protein existence level 4. Putative control of replication message. From Staphylococcus aureus.
   3950..4597    +  CDS            cat: CAT1_STAAU - Experimental evidence at transcript level: Swiss-Prot protein existence level 2. This enzyme is an effector of chloramphenicol resistance in bacteria. From Staphylococcus aureus.
   4679..4718    +  CDS            rop (fragment): Rop protein, which maintains plasmids at low copy number; rop
   4820..4960    +  misc_feature   bom: basis of mobility region from pBR322
   5146..5734    -  rep_origin     ori: high-copy-number ColE1/pMB1/pBR322/pUC origin of replication
   5905..6765    -  CDS            AmpR: β-lactamase; bla; confers resistance to ampicillin, carbenicillin, and related antibiotics
   6766..6870    -  promoter       AmpR promoter: bla
   7028..7099    +  terminator     rrnB T1 terminator: transcription terminator T1 from the E. coli rrnB gene
>Addgene plasmid #158649 | pADsacA | addgene full sequence | sequence record 310569 | Addgene NGS Result
GAATTCGAGCTCGGTACCCGGGGATCCTCTAGATTTAAGAAGGAGATATACATATGAGTAAAGGAGAAGA
ACTTTTCACTGGAGTTGTCCCAATTCTTGTTGAATTAGATGGTGATGTTAATGGGCACAAATTTTCTGTC
AGTGGAGAGGGTGAAGGTGATGCAACATACGGAAAACTTACCCTTAAATTTATTTGCACTACTGGAAAAC
TACCTGTTCCATGGCCAACACTTGTCACTACTTTCGGTTATGGTGTTCAATGCTTTGCGAGATACCCAGA
TCATATGAAACAGCATGACTTTTTCAAGAGTGCCATGCCCGAAGGTTATGTACAGGAAAGAACTATATTT
TTCAAAGATGACGGGAACTACAAGACACGTGCTGAAGTCAAGTTTGAAGGTGATACCCTTGTTAATAGAA
TCGAGTTAAAAGGTATTGATTTTAAAGAAGATGGAAACATTCTTGGACACAAATTGGAATACAACTATAA
CTCACACAATGTATACATCATGGCAGACAAACAAAAGAATGGAATCAAAGTTAACTTCAAAATTAGACAC
AACATTGAAGATGGAAGCGTTCAACTAGCAGACCATTATCAACAAAATACTCCAATTGGCGATGGCCCTG
TCCTTTTACCAGACAACCATTACCTGTCCACACAATCTGCCCTTTCGAAAGATCCCAACGAAAAGAGAGA
CCACATGGTCCTTCTTGAGTTTGTAACAGCTGCTGGGATTACACATGGCATGGATGAACTATACAAATAA
ATGTCCAGACCTGCAGGCATGCAAGCTTGAGTAGGACAAATCCGCCGAGCTTCGACGAGATTTTCAGGAG
CTAAGGAAGCTAAAATGGAGAAAAAAATCACTGGATATACCACCGTTGATATATCCCAATGGCATCGTAA
AGAACATTTTGAGGCATTTCAGTCAGTTGCTCAATGTACCTATAACCAGACCGTTCAGAACAAAGAATAC
AAGAAAATATTTACAAAAAATCAATTTAACAATTCCTTAAAACATGCAGGAATTGACGATTTAAACAATA
TTAGCTTTGAACAATTCTTATCTCTTTTCAATAGCTATAAATTATTTAATAAGTAAGTTAAGGGATGCAT
AAACTGCATCCCTTAACTTGTTTTTCGTGTGCCTATTTTTTGTGAATCGCTAAGAAACCATTATTATCAT
GACATTAACCTATAAAAATAGGCGTATCACGAGGCCCTTTCGTCTACATAAGTGTCCAAATTCCGACATT
CATTTCAGATTTCCCGGTCGCACTGGCTGTTACTTCATGATTTCCCGGGAAAGGAAAATATCTTGCACTA
AAGACCTCTTCTCCGTTATTGATAAAGATTTCCACAGATGACGCGTCGAGAAACATGTGTACGGTATGCA
AATCCTTGATGCGGCAATGTCTCGCTTCTGTTCTTTTTCCGTCAAAGCTCTTTCGTTCCAGCGTAACAAT
CCCCTCGTCTTTATGGAAGGAAAACGTAGCCGTTCCGCGGATACTGATTGAAAAGCCAGACTCCGTATGA
ATGTCTTCCAGTAGAATCTCAGTTCTTTCAGGTTTTTCCACTGGAAGCGCACCAGATGATCCATGCATGT
TGATGTGTATTTTTTTCTCATTTCTGCGCATGGCTTTTAGCTCAGGCAGCGGCTGCTGAATCAGCTTCTG
TCCTGAAAGCGTCAGCTGTCTCGGCAGCGTCATGCAGTGAATCCAGTGGCAGTCAATGGTCGGATGGGAC
CCTTCATCCTGATCAGGCACCGCCATCCATGCAAATAAAATCCGCCTTCCCTGATCGTCTTCAAGTGTTT
GCGGCGCGTAAAAAAATCTCCACTCTGTCAGGTTATCAGAAGCAAACAACACAGCCTGCCCTTTCAAATT
CTCTGTTTGCGCACCAATCACCATATACCATGTGCCTTCATGCTCCCATACCTTCGGATCGCGAAAATGC
GCCGTATATCCTTCCGGAAGGCGGGCGACGACACCCTTTTTCTCAAAGGACAGCCCGTCGTCAGAAACAG
CAAGGCATTGATACGTTTCCCGATTTCCATCCTGATCCCTGACATTTCCTGTGTAAAAAAGATAGAGCCG
ATCGTCTTTCGTGACAGCGCTGCCCGAGTAGCAGCCGTTTTTATCAAACCAATCACTCGGAGCCAGCGCA
ATCTCTTCCCGCTTCCAATTCACAACATCCTGTGTCGTATAATGCCCCCAAAATTTTGCGCCGTGCCCCG
TCTGAAACGGCTGCCACTGAAAGAATACATGATAGCTGCCCTTCCAATAAATCACGCCATTCGGGTCATT
CAGCAGCCCAACCGGCGGCATGATATGAAAATGCTGGCGGTGCGGATCGCTGTTAGCGATGGGCTCTTTT
TTCTCCACTTCTTCATAAGCCCGGCGACGAAGCTCCTGGTCATGTGCTGTCATCAAAACATATTTCAACA
CAATACAAATGGGTTAGTTAAAAAAGCAGGCCTTCTAAAGGTCTGCTTTTTTTATTTGATTATGTAATTT
TTAATGCCAGGATGCCAATAAGCCATAACCTCAAATGCACCATTTGCAACCTCGTCATCTTCTTCCTCAA
TCTTGACCAGATCGCCGTCCCCCGCATCACCAAGATTCAGCTCTTTATGTATCTCCTTCAAAATGCCACC
GTATCCAATTAACCTTCGAGCTGCCAACGCATCATCCAAGTAAAGCACCGTGTTCAGATTGTCTTCAGTC
ACCTTATTACCGCGCACAACATCCGTATCCTTAACCGGATATTTAGAGATTTCGAGAACAGCTTTTTGCT
CCATCATTGCGTTCCGCACATCGTTTTCAATCTGTTCAGCGTCAATCTTAGCTTTACCTTTCACTCGACG
AATATCGACAATTGGAGTGTAATCCAATTTCATCGCCTTTTTCCAAAGGCTCGTCCACTCCGCCTGCTTA
ATATAGTTTTTCCCAAAATAATTTTTCCTTACTGGTATCAACACATGAAAATGAGGATGATATGTATCTT
CTTCATGATTTTTGGTAATCTCTAAAGCTCTGAAAAATCCAAGAACCGAAGTTTTTACTTTTTTGTACTG
GAACAGTTTCCTAAAGCCTTCCATCATCGCAGAAATTTGTGGCTTCAGCCGTTCTCCCTTTACATTTCGA
ATCGTCAGCGTGAGAAAAATCCATCCGCAGCCGTACTGTCTATTGGCTTCCTCTACGATCAACTTATTGT
GATAAGCAATTTTTAACGACCTGCGCCACGCACACATCGGACATAACCTCACTTTACAAAAATGGGCTTG
ATACAGTTTTAACTTGCCCGTCTCCGGGTCTCTCTTAAACGAAAGATACTCTGCACAACTAATTAGTTTT
TCAGCCTTTTTGCCATAGTAAGGTGCCCCAATCTTACTCTCTAACGCTTCGTAATGCTCCGCCATGAGGT
TCGTCCGTCTCTTTTTCCCCTTCCAATCCCGCTTTTTACCTGTTGCGGTTTTATCTTCGAGGATGCTATA
ATCATTTTCAGATGAATAAATCAACAAAAAAACTCCTTCTGAGCTAGTTCTCTAGCATTCTATTATTTTG
ATTCGACACCTTAATAATAGCAGAAGGAGTTTTTACCTGTCAAAGAACCATCAAACCCTTGATACACAAG
GCTTTGACCTAATTTTGAAAAATGATGTTGTTTCTATATAGTATCAAGATAAGAAAGAAAAGGATTTTTC
GCTACGCTCAAATCCTTTAAAAAAACACAAAAGACCACATTTTTTAATGTGGTCTTTTATTCTTCAACTA
AAGCACCCATTAGTTCAACAAACGAAAATTGGATAAAGTGGGATATTTTTAAAATATATATTTATGTTAC
AGTAATATTGACTTTTAAAAAAGGATTGATTCTAATGAAGAAAGCAGACAAGTAAGCCTCCTAAATTCAC
TTTAGATAAAAATTTAGGAGGCATATCAAATGAACTTTAATAAAATTGATTTAGACAATTGGAAGAGAAA
AGAGATATTTAATCATTATTTGAACCAACAAACGACTTTTAGTATAACCACAGAAATTGATATTAGTGTT
TTATACCGAAACATAAAACAAGAAGGATATAAATTTTACCCTGCATTTATTTTCTTAGTGACAAGGGTGA
TAAACTCAAATACAGCTTTTAGAACTGGTTACAATAGCGACGGAGAGTTAGGTTATTGGGATAAGTTAGA
GCCACTTTATACAATTTTTGATGGTGTATCTAAAACATTCTCTGGTATTTGGACTCCTGTAAAGAATGAC
TTCAAAGAGTTTTATGATTTATACCTTTCTGATGTAGAGAAATATAATGGTTCGGGGAAATTGTTTCCCA
AAACACCTATACCTGAAAATGCTTTTTCTCTTTCTATTATTCCATGGACTTCATTTACTGGGTTTAACTT
AAATATCAATAATAATAGTAATTACCTTCTACCCATTATTACAGCAGGAAAATTCATTAATAAAGGTAAT
TCAATATATTTACCGCTATCTTTACAGGTACATCATTCTGTTTGTGATGGTTATCATGCAGGATTGTTTA
TGAACTCTATTCAGGAATTGTCAGATAGGCCTAATGACTGGCTTTTATAATATGAGATAATGCCGACTGT
ACTTTTTACAGTCGGTTTTCTAATGTCACTAACCTGCCCCGTTAGTCGCCATTCGCCACTGCCTCGCGCG
TTTCGGTGATGACGGTGAAAACCTCTGACACATGCAGCTCCCGGAGACGGTCACAGCTTGTCTGTAAGCG
GATGCCGGGAGCAGACAAGCCCGTCAGGGCGCGTCAGCGGGTGTTGGCGGGTGTCGGGGCGCAGCCATGA
CCCAGTCACGTAGCGATAGCGGAGTGTATACTGGCTTAACTATGCGGCATCAGAGCAGATTGTACTGAGA
GTGCACCATATGCGGTGTGAAATACCGCACAGATGCGTAAGGAGAAAATACCGCATCAGGCGCTCTTCCG
CTTCCTCGCTCACTGACTCGCTGCGCTCGGTCGTTCGGCTGCGGCGAGCGGTATCAGCTCACTCAAAGGC
GGTAATACGGTTATCCACAGAATCAGGGGATAACGCAGGAAAGAACATGTGAGCAAAAGGCCAGCAAAAG
GCCAGGAACCGTAAAAAGGCCGCGTTGCTGGCGTTTTTCCATAGGCTCCGCCCCCCTGACGAGCATCACA
AAAATCGACGCTCAAGTCAGAGGTGGCGAAACCCGACAGGACTATAAAGATACCAGGCGTTTCCCCCTGG
AAGCTCCCTCGTGCGCTCTCCTGTTCCGACCCTGCCGCTTACCGGATACCTGTCCGCCTTTCTCCCTTCG
GGAAGCGTGGCGCTTTCTCATAGCTCACGCTGTAGGTATCTCAGTTCGGTGTAGGTCGTTCGCTCCAAGC
TGGGCTGTGTGCACGAACCCCCCGTTCAGCCCGACCGCTGCGCCTTATCCGGTAACTATCGTCTTGAGTC
CAACCCGGTAAGACACGACTTATCGCCACTGGCAGCAGCCACTGGTAACAGGATTAGCAGAGCGAGGTAT
GTAGGCGGTGCTACAGAGTTCTTGAAGTGGTGGCCTAACTACGGCTACACTAGAAGGACAGTATTTGGTA
TCTGCGCTCTGCTGAAGCCAGTTACCTTCGGAAAAAGAGTTGGTAGCTCTTGATCCGGCAAACAAACCAC
CGCTGGTAGCGGTGGTTTTTTTGTTTGCAAGCAGCAGATTACGCGCAGAAAAAAAGGATCTCAAGAAGAT
CCTTTGATCTTTTCTACGGGGTCTGACGCTCAGTGGAACGAAAACTCACGTTAAGGGATTTTGGTCATGA
GATTATCAAAAAGGATCTTCACCTAGATCCTTTTAAATTAAAAATGAAGTTTTAAATCAATCTAAAGTAT
ATATGAGTAAACTTGGTCTGACAGTTACCAATGCTTAATCAGTGAGGCACCTATCTCAGCGATCTGTCTA
TTTCGTTCATCCATAGTTGCCTGACTCCCCGTCGTGTAGATAACTACGATACGGGAGGGCTTACCATCTG
GCCCCAGTGCTGCAATGATACCGCGAGACCCACGCTCACCGGCTCCAGATTTATCAGCAATAAACCAGCC
AGCCGGAAGGGCCGAGCGCAGAAGTGGTCCTGCAACTTTATCCGCCTCCATCCAGTCTATTAATTGTTGC
CGGGAAGCTAGAGTAAGTAGTTCGCCAGTTAATAGTTTGCGCAACGTTGTTGCCATTGCTGCAGGCATCG
TGGTGTCACGCTCGTCGTTTGGTATGGCTTCATTCAGCTCCGGTTCCCAACGATCAAGGCGAGTTACATG
ATCCCCCATGTTGTGCAAAAAAGCGGTTAGCTCCTTCGGTCCTCCGATCGTTGTCAGAAGTAAGTTGGCC
GCAGTGTTATCACTCATGGTTATGGCAGCACTGCATAATTCTCTTACTGTCATGCCATCCGTAAGATGCT
TTTCTGTGACTGGTGAGTACTCAACCAAGTCATTCTGAGAATAGTGTATGCGGCGACCGAGTTGCTCTTG
CCCGGCGTCAACACGGGATAATACCGCGCCACATAGCAGAACTTTAAAAGTGCTCATCATTGGAAAACGT
TCTTCGGGGCGAAAACTCTCAAGGATCTTACCGCTGTTGAGATCCAGTTCGATGTAACCCACTCGTGCAC
CCAACTGATCTTCAGCATCTTTTACTTTCACCAGCGTTTCTGGGTGAGCAAAAACAGGAAGGCAAAATGC
CGCAAAAAAGGGAATAAGGGCGACACGGAAATGTTGAATACTCATACTCTTCCTTTTTCAATATTATTGA
AGCATTTATCAGGGTTATTGTCTCATGAGCGGATACATATTTGAATGTATTTAGAAAAATAAACAAATAG
GGGTTCCGCGCACATTTCCCCGAAAAGTGCCACCTGACGTCTAAGAAACCATTATTTTATTAACGTTGAT
ATAATTTAAATTTTATTTGACAAAAATGGGCTCGTGTTGTACAATAAATGTAATTTCTACTGTTGTAGAT
TCGGCCGCCTCGATTATAACAAGATTTCAAATAAAACGAAAGGCTCAGTCGAAAGACTGGGCCTTTCGTT
TTATCTGTTGTTTGTCGGTGAACGCTCTCCGTCTTCAA
